>Addgene plasmid #167680 | pRU54 | addgene full sequence | sequence record 331083 | Addgene NGS Result
AGTACTTTGATCCAACCCCTCCGCTGCTATAGTGCAGTCGGCTTCTGACGTTCAGTGCAGCCGTCTTCTG
AAAACGACATGTCGCACAAGTCCTAAGTTACGCGACAGGCTGCCGCCCTGCCCTTTTCCTGGCGTTTTCT
TGTCGCGTGTTTTAGTCGCATAAAGTAGAATACTTGCGACTAGAACCGGAGACATTACGCCATGAACAAG
AGCGCCGCCGCTGGCCTGCTGGGCTATGCCCGCGTCAGCACCGACGACCAGGACTTGACCAACCAACGGG
CCGAACTGCACGCGGCCGGCTGCACCAAGCTGTTTTCCGAGAAGATCACCGGCACCAGGCGCGACCGCCC
GGAGCTGGCCAGGATGCTTGACCACCTACGCCCTGGCGACGTTGTGACAGTGACCAGGCTAGACCGCCTG
GCCCGCAGCACCCGCGACCTACTGGACATTGCCGAGCGCATCCAGGAGGCCGGCGCGGGCCTGCGTAGCC
TGGCAGAGCCGTGGGCCGACACCACCACGCCGGCCGGCCGCATGGTGTTGACCGTGTTCGCCGGCATTGC
CGAGTTCGAGCGTTCCCTAATCATCGACCGCACCCGGAGCGGGCGCGAGGCCGCCAAGGCCCGAGGCGTG
AAGTTTGGCCCCCGCCCTACCCTCACCCCGGCACAGATCGCGCACGCCCGCGAGCTGATCGACCAGGAAG
GCCGCACCGTGAAAGAGGCGGCTGCACTGCTTGGCGTGCATCGCTCGACCCTGTACCGCGCACTTGAGCG
CAGCGAGGAAGTGACGCCCACCGAGGCCAGGCGGCGCGGTGCCTTCCGTGAGGACGCATTGACCGAGGCC
GACGCCCTGGCGGCCGCCGAGAATGAACGCCAAGAGGAACAAGCATGAAACCGCACCAGGACGGCCAGGA
CGAACCGTTTTTCATTACCGAAGAGATCGAGGCGGAGATGATCGCGGCCGGGTACGTGTTCGAGCCGCCC
GCGCACGTCTCAACCGTGCGGCTGCATGAAATCCTGGCCGGTTTGTCTGATGCCAAGCTGGCGGCCTGGC
CGGCCAGCTTGGCCGCTGAAGAAACCGAGCGCCGCCGTCTAAAAAGGTGATGTGTATTTGAGTAAAACAG
CTTGCGTCATGCGGTCGCTGCGTATATGATGCGATGAGTAAATAAACAAATACGCAAGGGGAACGCATGA
AGGTTATCGCTGTACTTAACCAGAAAGGCGGGTCAGGCAAGACGACCATCGCAACCCATCTAGCCCGCGC
CCTGCAACTCGCCGGGGCCGATGTTCTGTTAGTCGATTCCGATCCCCAGGGCAGTGCCCGCGATTGGGCG
GCCGTGCGGGAAGATCAACCGCTAACCGTTGTCGGCATCGACCGCCCGACGATTGACCGCGACGTGAAGG
CCATCGGCCGGCGCGACTTCGTAGTGATCGACGGAGCGCCCCAGGCGGCGGACTTGGCTGTGTCCGCGAT
CAAGGCAGCCGACTTCGTGCTGATTCCGGTGCAGCCAAGCCCTTACGACATATGGGCCACCGCCGACCTG
GTGGAGCTGGTTAAGCAGCGCATTGAGGTCACGGATGGAAGGCTACAAGCGGCCTTTGTCGTGTCGCGGG
CGATCAAAGGCACGCGCATCGGCGGTGAGGTTGCCGAGGCGCTGGCCGGGTACGAGCTGCCCATTCTTGA
GTCCCGTATCACGCAGCGCGTGAGCTACCCAGGCACTGCCGCCGCCGGCACAACCGTTCTTGAATCAGAA
CCCGAGGGCGACGCTGCCCGCGAGGTCCAGGCGCTGGCCGCTGAAATTAAATCAAAACTCATTTGAGTTA
ATGAGGTAAAGAGAAAATGAGCAAAAGCACAAACACGCTAAGTGCCGGCCGTCCGAGCGCACGCAGCAGC
AAGGCTGCAACGTTGGCCAGCCTGGCAGACACGCCAGCCATGAAGCGGGTCAACTTTCAGTTGCCGGCGG
AGGATCACACCAAGCTGAAGATGTACGCGGTACGCCAAGGCAAGACCATTACCGAGCTGCTATCTGAATA
CATCGCGCAGCTACCAGAGTAAATGAGCAAATGAATAAATGAGTAGATGAATTTTAGCGGCTAAAGGAGG
CGGCATGGAAAATCAAGAACAACCAGGCACCGACGCCGTGGAATGCCCCATGTGTGGAGGAACGGGCGGT
TGGCCAGGCGTAAGCGGCTGGGTTGTCTGCCGGCCCTGCAATGGCACTGGAACCCCCAAGCCCGAGGAAT
CGGCGTGAGCGGTCGCAAACCATCCGGCCCGGTACAAATCGGCGCGGCGCTGGGTGATGACCTGGTGGAG
AAGTTGAAGGCCGCGCAGGCCGCCCAGCGGCAACGCATCGAGGCAGAAGCACGCCCCGGTGAATCGTGGC
AAGCGGCCGCTGATCGAATCCGCAAAGAATCCCGGCAACCGCCGGCAGCCGGTGCGCCGTCGATTAGGAA
GCCGCCCAAGGGCGACGAGCAACCAGATTTTTTCGTTCCGATGCTCTATGACGTGGGCACCCGCGATAGT
CGCAGCATCATGGACGTGGCCGTTTTCCGTCTGTCGAAGCGTGACCGACGAGCTGGCGAGGTGATCCGCT
ACGAGCTTCCAGACGGGCACGTAGAGGTTTCCGCAGGGCCGGCCGGCATGGCCAGTGTGTGGGATTACGA
CCTGGTACTGATGGCGGTTTCCCATCTAACCGAATCCATGAACCGATACCGGGAAGGGAAGGGAGACAAG
CCCGGCCGCGTGTTCCGTCCACACGTTGCGGACGTACTCAAGTTCTGCCGGCGAGCCGATGGCGGAAAGC
AGAAAGACGACCTGGTAGAAACCTGCATTCGGTTAAACACCACGCACGTTGCCATGCAGCGTACGAAGAA
GGCCAAGAACGGCCGCCTGGTGACGGTATCCGAGGGTGAAGCCTTGATTAGCCGCTACAAGATCGTAAAG
AGCGAAACCGGGCGGCCGGAGTACATCGAGATCGAGCTAGCTGATTGGATGTACCGCGAGATCACAGAAG
GCAAGAACCCGGACGTGCTGACGGTTCACCCCGATTACTTTTTGATCGATCCCGGCATCGGCCGTTTTCT
CTACCGCCTGGCACGCCGCGCCGCAGGCAAGGCAGAAGCCAGATGGTTGTTCAAGACGATCTACGAACGC
AGTGGCAGCGCCGGAGAGTTCAAGAAGTTCTGTTTCACCGTGCGCAAGCTGATCGGGTCAAATGACCTGC
CGGAGTACGATTTGAAGGAGGAGGCGGGGCAGGCTGGCCCGATCCTAGTCATGCGCTACCGCAACCTGAT
CGAGGGCGAAGCATCCGCCGGTTCCTAATGTACGGAGCAGATGCTAGGGCAAATTGCCCTAGCAGGGGAA
AAAGGTCGAAAAGGTCTCTTTCCTGTGGATAGCACGTACATTGGGAACCCAAAGCCGTACATTGGGAACC
GGAACCCGTACATTGGGAACCCAAAGCCGTACATTGGGAACCGGTCACACATGTAAGTGACTGATATAAA
AGAGAAAAAAGGCGATTTTTCCGCCTAAAACTCTTTAAAACTTATTAAAACTCTTAAAACCCGCCTGGCC
TGTGCATAACTGTCTGGCCAGCGCACAGCCGAAGAGCTGCAAAAAGCGCCTACCCTTCGGTCGCTGCGCT
CCCTACGCCCCGCCGCTTCGCGTCGGCCTATCGCGGCCGCTGGCCGCTCAAAAATGGCTGGCCTACGGCC
AGGCAATCTACCAGGGCGCGGACAAGCCGCGCCGTCGCCACTCGACCGCCGGCGCCCACATCAAGGCACC
CTGCCTCGCGCGTTTCGGTGATGACGGTGAAAACCTCTGACACATGCAGCTCCCGGAGACGGTCACAGCT
TGTCTGTAAGCGGATGCCGGGAGCAGACAAGCCCGTCAGGGCGCGTCAGCGGGTGTTGGCGGGTGTCGGG
GCGCAGCCATGACCCAGTCACGTAGCGATAGCGGAGTGTATACTGGCTTAACTATGCGGCATCAGAGCAG
ATTGTACTGAGAGTGCACCATATGCGGTGTGAAATACCGCACAGATGCGTAAGGAGAAAATACCGCATCA
GGCGCTCTTCCGCTTCCTCGCTCACTGACTCGCTGCGCTCGGTCGTTCGGCTGCGGCGAGCGGTATCAGC
TCACTCAAAGGCGGTAATACGGTTATCCACAGAATCAGGGGATAACGCAGGAAAGAACATGTGAGCAAAA
GGCCAGCAAAAGGCCAGGAACCGTAAAAAGGCCGCGTTGCTGGCGTTTTTCCATAGGCTCCGCCCCCCTG
ACGAGCATCACAAAAATCGACGCTCAAGTCAGAGGTGGCGAAACCCGACAGGACTATAAAGATACCAGGC
GTTTCCCCCTGGAAGCTCCCTCGTGCGCTCTCCTGTTCCGACCCTGCCGCTTACCGGATACCTGTCCGCC
TTTCTCCCTTCGGGAAGCGTGGCGCTTTCTCATAGCTCACGCTGTAGGTATCTCAGTTCGGTGTAGGTCG
TTCGCTCCAAGCTGGGCTGTGTGCACGAACCCCCCGTTCAGCCCGACCGCTGCGCCTTATCCGGTAACTA
TCGTCTTGAGTCCAACCCGGTAAGACACGACTTATCGCCACTGGCAGCAGCCACTGGTAACAGGATTAGC
AGAGCGAGGTATGTAGGCGGTGCTACAGAGTTCTTGAAGTGGTGGCCTAACTACGGCTACACTAGAAGGA
CAGTATTTGGTATCTGCGCTCTGCTGAAGCCAGTTACCTTCGGAAAAAGAGTTGGTAGCTCTTGATCCGG
CAAACAAACCACCGCTGGTAGCGGTGGTTTTTTTGTTTGCAAGCAGCAGATTACGCGCAGAAAAAAAGGA
TCTCAAGAAGATCCTTTGATCTTTTCTACGGGGTCTGACGCTCAGTGGAACGAAAACTCACGTTAAGGGA
TTTTGGTCATGCATGATATATCTCCCAATTTGTGTAGGGCTTATTATGCACGCTTAAAAATAATAAAAGC
AGACTTGACCTGATAGTTTGGCTGTGAGCAATTATGTGCTTAGTGCATCTAACGCTTGAGTTAAGCCGCG
CCGCGAAGCGGCGTCGGCTTGAACGAATTTCTAGCTAGACATTATTTGCCGACTACCTTGGTGATCTCGC
CTTTCACGTAGTGGACAAATTCTTCCAACTGATCTGCGCGCGAGGCCAAGCGATCTTCTTCTTGTCCAAG
ATAAGCCTGTCTAGCTTCAAGTATGACGGGCTGATACTGGGCCGGCAGGCGCTCCATTGCCCAGTCGGCA
GCGACATCCTTCGGCGCGATTTTGCCGGTTACTGCGCTGTACCAAATGCGGGACAACGTAAGCACTACAT
TTCGCTCATCGCCAGCCCAGTCGGGCGGCGAGTTCCATAGCGTTAAGGTTTCATTTAGCGCCTCAAATAG
ATCCTGTTCAGGAACCGGATCAAAGAGTTCCTCCGCCGCTGGACCTACCAAGGCAACGCTATGTTCTCTT
GCTTTTGTCAGCAAGATAGCCAGATCAATGTCGATCGTGGCTGGCTCGAAGATACCTGCAAGAATGTCAT
TGCGCTGCCATTCTCCAAATTGCAGTTCGCGCTTAGCTGGATAACGCCACGGAATGATGTCGTCGTGCAC
AACAATGGTGACTTCTACAGCGCGGAGAATCTCGCTCTCTCCAGGGGAAGCCGAAGTTTCCAAAAGGTCG
TTGATCAAAGCTCGCCGCGTTGTTTCATCAAGCCTTACGGTCACCGTAACCAGCAAATCAATATCACTGT
GTGGCTTCAGGCCGCCATCCACTGCGGAGCCGTACAAATGTACGGCCAGCAACGTCGGTTCGAGATGGCG
CTCGATGACGCCAACTACCTCTGATAGTTGAGTCGATACTTCGGCGATCACCGCTTCCCCCATGATGTTT
AACTTTGTTTTAGGGCGACTGCCCTGCTGCGTAACATCGTTGCTGCTCCATAACATCAAACATCGACCCA
CGGCGTAACGCGCTTGCTGCTTGGATGCCCGAGGCATAGACTGTACCCCAAAAAAACAGTCATAACAAGC
CATGAAAACCGCCACTGCGCCGTTACCACCGCTGCGTTCGGTCAAGGTTCTGGACCAGTTGCGTGAGCGC
ATACGCTACTTGCATTACAGCTTACGAACCGAACAGGCTTATGTCCACTGGGTTCGTGCCCGAATTGATC
ACAGGCAGCAACGCTCTGTCATCGTTACAATCAACATGCTACCCTCCGCGAGATCATCCGTGTTTCAAAC
CCGGCAGCTTAGTTGCCGTTCTTCCGAATAGCATCGGTAACATGAGCAAAGTCTGCCGCCTTACAACGGC
TCTCCCGCTGACGCCGTCCCGGACTGATGGGCTGCCTGTATCGAGTGGTGATTTTGTGCCGAGCTGCCGG
TCGGGGAGCTGTTGGCTGGCTGGTGGCAGGATATATTGTGGTGTAAACAAATTGACGCTTAGACAACTTA
ATAACACATTGCGGACGTTTTTAATGTACTGAATTAACGCCGAATTGCTCTAGCCAATACGCAAACCGCC
TCTCCCCGCGCGTTGGCCGATTCATTAATGCAGCTGGCACGACAGGTTTCCCGACTGGAAAGCGGGCAGT
GAGCGCAACGCAATTAATGTGAGTTAGCTCACTCATTAGGCACCCCAGGCTTTACACTTTATGCTTCCGG
CTCGTATGTTGTGTGGAATTGTGAGCGGATAACAATTTCACACAGGAAACAGCTATGACATGATTACGAA
TTCGAATAAAAGCATTTGCGTTTGGTTTATCATTGCGTTTATACAAGGACAGAGATCCACTGAGCTGGAA
TAGCTTAAAACCATTATCAGAACAAAATAAACCATTTTTTGTTAAGAATCAGAGCATAGTAAACAACAGA
AACAACCTAAGAGAGGTAACTTGTCCAAGAAGATAGCTAATTATATCTATTTTATAAAAGTTATCATAGT
TTGTAAGTCACAAAAGATGCAAATAACAGAGAAACTAGGAGACTTGAGAATATACATTCTTGTATATTTG
TATTCGAGATTGTGAAAATTTGACCATAAGTTTAAATTCTTAAAAAGATATATCTGATCTAGGTGATGGT
TATAGACTGTAATTTTACCACATGTTTAATGATGGATAGTGACACACATGACACATCGACAACACTATAG
CATCTTATTTAGATTACAACATGAAATTTTTCTGTAATACATGTCTTTGTACATAATTTAAAAGTAATTC
CTAAGAAATATATTTATACAAGGAGTTTAAAGAAAACATAGCATAAAGTTCAATGAGTAGTAAAAACCAT
ATACAGTATATAGCATAAAGTTCAATGAGTTTATTACAAAAGCATTGGTTCACTTTCTGTAACACGACGT
TAAACCTTCGTCTCCAATAGGAGCGCTACTGATTCAACATGCCAATATATACTAAATACGTTTCTACAGT
CAAATGCTTTAACGTTTCATGATTAAGTGACTATTTACCGTCAATCCTTTCCCATTCCTCCCACTAATCC
AACTTTTTAATTACTCTTAAATCACCACTAAGCTAGTAACGCCTATCATGAATTAGCTCTACTAAATCTA
GCAACCTTTCAAATTTGCAGTATTGCAGGTGTCTCTGTGTCTTTAAAATAGTTGCCTTATGATTTCTTCG
GTTTCAAGATGATCAAATAGTTATAGATTTCATGCTCACACATGCTCATTAGATGTGTACATACTTTACT
TACCCAAATCTATTTTCTCGCAAAGATTTTGATGGTAAAGCTGATTTGGTTCTATTGAACTAAATCAAAC
GAGTTTCAGACTGAGTGATTCTAATCCGGCCCATTAGCCCCTAAACAGACCCACTAATTACGCAGCTTTT
AATAGAGTAATTACACCTAGTTTACCCACTAAACCACTAAGCACTAATTATCTCACAATCTAATGAGCTT
CCCTCGTAATTACTTGGGCTTTCACTCTACCATTTATTTGTAACAGTCAAGTCTCTACTGTCTCTATATA
AACTCTCTAAAGTTAACACACAATTCTCATCACAAACAAATCAACCAAAGCAACTTCTACTCTTTCTTCT
TTCGACCTTATCAATCTGTTGAGAAATCTAGATGGATTACAAGGACCACGACGGGGATTACAAGGACCAC
GACATTGATTACAAGGATGATGATGACAAGATGGCTCCGAAGAAGAAGAGGAAGGTTGGCATCCACGGGG
TGCCAGCTGCTGACAAGAAGTACTCGATCGGCCTCGATATTGGGACTAACTCTGTTGGCTGGGCCGTGAT
CACCGACGAGTACAAGGTGCCCTCAAAGAAGTTCAAGGTCCTGGGCAACACCGATCGGCATTCCATCAAG
AAGAATCTCATTGGCGCTCTCCTGTTCGACAGCGGCGAGACGGCTGAGGCTACGCGGCTCAAGCGCACCG
CCCGCAGGCGGTACACGCGCAGGAAGAATCGCATCTGCTACCTGCAGGAGATTTTCTCCAACGAGATGGC
GAAGGTTGACGATTCTTTCTTCCACAGGCTGGAGGAGTCATTCCTCGTGGAGGAGGATAAGAAGCACGAG
CGGCATCCAATCTTCGGCAACATTGTCGACGAGGTTGCCTACCACGAGAAGTACCCTACGATCTACCATC
TGCGGAAGAAGCTCGTGGACTCCACAGATAAGGCGGACCTCCGCCTGATCTACCTCGCTCTGGCCCACAT
GATTAAGTTCAGGGGCCATTTCCTGATCGAGGGGGATCTCAACCCGGACAATAGCGATGTTGACAAGCTG
TTCATCCAGCTCGTGCAGACGTACAACCAGCTCTTCGAGGAGAACCCCATTAATGCGTCAGGCGTCGACG
CGAAGGCTATCCTGTCCGCTAGGCTCTCGAAGTCTCGGCGCCTCGAGAACCTGATCGCCCAGCTGCCGGG
CGAGAAGAAGAACGGCCTGTTCGGGAATCTCATTGCGCTCAGCCTGGGGCTCACGCCCAACTTCAAGTCG
AATTTCGATCTCGCTGAGGACGCCAAGCTGCAGCTCTCCAAGGACACATACGACGATGACCTGGATAACC
TCCTGGCCCAGATCGGCGATCAGTACGCGGACCTGTTCCTCGCTGCCAAGAATCTGTCGGACGCCATCCT
CCTGTCTGATATTCTCAGGGTGAACACCGAGATTACGAAGGCTCCGCTCTCAGCCTCCATGATCAAGCGC
TACGACGAGCACCATCAGGATCTGACCCTCCTGAAGGCGCTGGTCAGGCAGCAGCTCCCCGAGAAGTACA
AGGAGATCTTCTTCGATCAGTCGAAGAACGGCTACGCTGGGTACATTGACGGCGGGGCCTCTCAGGAGGA
GTTCTACAAGTTCATCAAGCCGATTCTGGAGAAGATGGACGGCACGGAGGAGCTGCTGGTGAAGCTCAAT
CGCGAGGACCTCCTGAGGAAGCAGCGGACATTCGATAACGGCAGCATCCCACACCAGATTCATCTCGGGG
AGCTGCACGCTATCCTGAGGAGGCAGGAGGACTTCTACCCTTTCCTCAAGGATAACCGCGAGAAGATCGA
GAAGATTCTGACTTTCAGGATCCCGTACTACGTCGGCCCACTCGCTAGGGGCAACTCCCGCTTCGCTTGG
ATGACCCGCAAGTCAGAGGAGACGATCACGCCGTGGAACTTCGAGGAGGTGGTCGACAAGGGCGCTAGCG
CTCAGTCGTTCATCGAGAGGATGACGAATTTCGACAAGAACCTGCCAAATGAGAAGGTGCTCCCTAAGCA
CTCGCTCCTGTACGAGTACTTCACAGTCTACAACGAGCTGACTAAGGTGAAGTATGTGACCGAGGGCATG
AGGAAGCCGGCTTTCCTGTCTGGGGAGCAGAAGAAGGCCATCGTGGACCTCCTGTTCAAGACCAACCGGA
AGGTCACGGTTAAGCAGCTCAAGGAGGACTACTTCAAGAAGATTGAGTGCTTCGATTCGGTCGAGATCTC
TGGCGTTGAGGACCGCTTCAACGCCTCCCTGGGGACCTACCACGATCTCCTGAAGATCATTAAGGATAAG
GACTTCCTGGACAACGAGGAGAATGAGGATATCCTCGAGGACATTGTGCTGACACTCACTCTGTTCGAGG
ACCGGGAGATGATCGAGGAGCGCCTGAAGACTTACGCCCATCTCTTCGATGACAAGGTCATGAAGCAGCT
CAAGAGGAGGAGGTACACCGGCTGGGGGAGGCTGAGCAGGAAGCTCATCAACGGCATTCGGGACAAGCAG
TCCGGGAAGACGATCCTCGACTTCCTGAAGAGCGATGGCTTCGCGAACCGCAATTTCATGCAGCTGATTC
ACGATGACAGCCTCACATTCAAGGAGGATATCCAGAAGGCTCAGGTGAGCGGCCAGGGGGACTCGCTGCA
CGAGCATATCGCGAACCTCGCTGGCTCGCCAGCTATCAAGAAGGGGATTCTGCAGACCGTGAAGGTTGTG
GACGAGCTGGTGAAGGTCATGGGCAGGCACAAGCCTGAGAACATCGTCATTGAGATGGCCCGGGAGAATC
AGACCACGCAGAAGGGCCAGAAGAACTCACGCGAGAGGATGAAGAGGATCGAGGAGGGCATTAAGGAGCT
GGGGTCCCAGATCCTCAAGGAGCACCCGGTGGAGAACACGCAGCTGCAGAATGAGAAGCTCTACCTGTAC
TACCTCCAGAATGGCCGCGATATGTATGTGGACCAGGAGCTGGATATTAACAGGCTCAGCGATTACGACG
TCGATCATATCGTTCCACAGTCATTCCTGAAGGATGACTCCATTGACAACAAGGTCCTCACCAGGTCGGA
CAAGAACCGGGGCAAGTCTGATAATGTTCCTTCAGAGGAGGTCGTTAAGAAGATGAAGAACTACTGGCGC
CAGCTCCTGAATGCCAAGCTGATCACGCAGCGGAAGTTCGATAACCTCACAAAGGCTGAGAGGGGCGGGC
TCTCTGAGCTGGACAAGGCGGGCTTCATCAAGAGGCAGCTGGTCGAGACACGGCAGATCACTAAGCACGT
TGCGCAGATTCTCGACTCACGGATGAACACTAAGTACGATGAGAATGACAAGCTGATCCGCGAGGTGAAG
GTCATCACCCTGAAGTCAAAGCTCGTCTCCGACTTCAGGAAGGATTTCCAGTTCTACAAGGTTCGGGAGA
TCAACAATTACCACCATGCCCATGACGCGTACCTGAACGCGGTGGTCGGCACAGCTCTGATCAAGAAGTA
CCCAAAGCTCGAGAGCGAGTTCGTGTACGGGGACTACAAGGTTTACGATGTGAGGAAGATGATCGCCAAG
TCGGAGCAGGAGATTGGCAAGGCTACCGCCAAGTACTTCTTCTACTCTAACATTATGAATTTCTTCAAGA
CAGAGATCACTCTGGCCAATGGCGAGATCCGGAAGCGCCCCCTCATCGAGACGAACGGCGAGACGGGGGA
GATCGTGTGGGACAAGGGCAGGGATTTCGCGACCGTCAGGAAGGTTCTCTCCATGCCACAAGTGAATATC
GTCAAGAAGACAGAGGTCCAGACTGGCGGGTTCTCTAAGGAGTCAATTCTGCCTAAGCGGAACAGCGACA
AGCTCATCGCCCGCAAGAAGGACTGGGATCCGAAGAAGTACGGCGGGTTCGACAGCCCCACTGTGGCCTA
CTCGGTCCTGGTTGTGGCGAAGGTTGAGAAGGGCAAGTCCAAGAAGCTCAAGAGCGTGAAGGAGCTGCTG
GGGATCACGATTATGGAGCGCTCCAGCTTCGAGAAGAACCCGATCGATTTCCTGGAGGCGAAGGGCTACA
AGGAGGTGAAGAAGGACCTGATCATTAAGCTCCCCAAGTACTCACTCTTCGAGCTGGAGAACGGCAGGAA
GCGGATGCTGGCTTCCGCTGGCGAGCTGCAGAAGGGGAACGAGCTGGCTCTGCCGTCCAAGTATGTGAAC
TTCCTCTACCTGGCCTCCCACTACGAGAAGCTCAAGGGCAGCCCCGAGGACAACGAGCAGAAGCAGCTGT
TCGTCGAGCAGCACAAGCATTACCTCGACGAGATCATTGAGCAGATTTCCGAGTTCTCCAAGCGCGTGAT
CCTGGCCGACGCGAATCTGGATAAGGTCCTCTCCGCGTACAACAAGCACCGCGACAAGCCAATCAGGGAG
CAGGCTGAGAATATCATTCATCTCTTCACCCTGACGAACCTCGGCGCCCCTGCTGCTTTCAAGTACTTCG
ACACAACTATCGATCGCAAGAGGTACACAAGCACTAAGGAGGTCCTGGACGCGACCCTCATCCACCAGTC
GATTACCGGCCTCTACGAGACGCGCATCGACCTGTCTCAGCTCGGGGGCGACAAGCGGCCAGCGGCGACG
AAGAAGGCGGGGCAGGCGAAGAAGAAGAAGTGAGCTCAGAGCTTTCGTTCGTATCATCGGTTTCGACAAC
GTTCGTCAAGTTCAATGCATCAGTTTCATTGCGCACACACCAGAATCCTACTGAGTTTGAGTATTATGGC
ATTGGGAAAACTGTTTTTCTTGTACCATTTGTTGTGCTTGTAATTTACTGTGTTTTTTATTCGGTTTTCG
CTATCGAACTGTGAAATGGAAATGGATGGAGAAGAGTTAATGAATGATATGGTCCTTTTGTTCATTCTCA
AATTAATATTATTTGTTTTTTCTCTTATTTGTTGTGTGTTGAATTTGAAATTATAAGAGATATGCAAACA
TTTTGTTTTGAGTAAAAATGTGTCAAATCGTGGCCTCTAATGACCGAAGTTAATATGAGGAGTAAAACAC
TTGTAGTTGTACCATTATGCTTATTCACTAGGCAACAAATATATTTTCAGACCTAGAAAAGCTGCAAATG
TTACTGAATACAAGTATGTCCTCTTGTGTTTTAGACATTTATGAACTTTCCTTTATGTAATTTTCCAGAA
TCCTTGTCAGATTCTAATCATTGCTTTATAATTATAGTTATACTCATGGATTTGTAGTTGAGTATGAAAA
TATTTTTTAATGCATTTTATGACTTGCCAATTGATTGACAACGAGCTCCCTAGGCCTGTTATCCCTAACA
AGTTTGTACAAAAAAGCTGAACGAGAAACGTAAAATGATATAAATATCAATATATTAAATTAGATTTTGC
ATAAAAAACAGACTACATAATACTGTAAAACACAACATATCCAGTCACTATGGCGGCCGCATTAGGCACC
CCAGGCTTTACACTTTATGCTTCCGGCTCGTATAATGTGTGGATTTTGAGTTAGGATCCGTCGAGATTTT
CAGGAGCTAAGGAAGCTAAAATGGAGAAAAAAATCACTGGATATACCACCGTTGATATATCCCAATGGCA
TCGTAAAGAACATTTTGAGGCATTTCAGTCAGTTGCTCAATGTACCTATAACCAGACCGTTCAGCTGGAT
ATTACGGCCTTTTTAAAGACCGTAAAGAAAAATAAGCACAAGTTTTATCCGGCCTTTATTCACATTCTTG
CCCGCCTGATGAATGCTCATCCGGAATTCCGTATGGCAATGAAAGACGGTGAGCTGGTGATATGGGATAG
TGTTCACCCTTGTTACACCGTTTTCCATGAGCAAACTGAAACGTTTTCATCGCTCTGGAGTGAATACCAC
GACGATTTCCGGCAGTTTCTACACATATATTCGCAAGATGTGGCGTGTTACGGTGAAAACCTGGCCTATT
TCCCTAAAGGGTTTATTGAGAATATGTTTTTCGTCTCAGCCAATCCCTGGGTGAGTTTCACCAGTTTTGA
TTTAAACGTGGCCAATATGGACAACTTCTTCGCCCCCGTTTTCACCATGGGCAAATATTATACGCAAGGC
GACAAGGTGCTGATGCCGCTGGCGATTCAGGTTCATCATGCCGTTTGTGATGGCTTCCATGTCGGCAGAA
TGCTTAATGAATTACAACAGTACTGCGATGAGTGGCAGGCGGGGCGTAATCTAGAGGATCCGGCTTACTA
AAAGCCAGATAACAGTATGCGTATTTGCGCGCTGATTTTTGCGGTATAAGAATATATACTGATATGTATA
CCCGAAGTATGTCAAAAAGAGGTATGCTATGAAGCAGCGTATTACAGTGACAGTTGACAGCGACAGCTAT
CAGTTGCTCAAGGCATATATGATGTCAATATCTCCGGTCTGGTAAGCACAACCATGCAGAATGAAGCCCG
TCGTCTGCGTGCCGAACGCTGGAAAGCGGAAAATCAGGAAGGGATGGCTGAGGTCGCCCGGTTTATTGAA
ATGAACGGCTCTTTTGCTGACGAGAACAGGGGCTGGTGAAATGCAGTTTAAGGTTTACACCTATAAAAGA
GAGAGCCGTTATCGTCTGTTTGTGGATGTACAGAGTGATATTATTGACACGCCCGGGCGACGGATGGTGA
TCCCCCTGGCCAGTGCACGTCTGCTGTCAGATAAAGTCCCCCGTGAACTTTACCCGGTGGTGCATATCGG
GGATGAAAGCTGGCGCATGATGACCACCGATATGGCCAGTGTGCCGGTCTCCGTTATCGGGGAAGAAGTG
GCTGATCTCAGCCACCGCGAAAATGACATCAAAAACGCCATTAACCTGATGTTCTGGGGAATATAAATGT
CAGGCTCCCTTATACACAGCCAGTCTGCAGGTCGACCATAGTGACTGGATATGTTGTGTTTTACAGTATT
ATGTAGTCTGTTTTTTATGCAAAATCTAATTTAATATATTGATATTTATATCATTTTACGTTTCTCGTTC
AGCTTTCTTGTACAAAGTGGTTCGATAATTCCGATCCAGCCTAGGCCCGGGCCTGAGGACGCGTCCATGG
TTAATTAAGACGTCCGGACCGACTAGTGGATCCTCTAGAGTCGACCTGCAGGCATGCAAGCTTCTTCAAG
TGTATGTAGGTATAGTAACATGAACAAGAACAGACTCAAGTACAAGATCGCATACGAAAATGGAAATGGC
AATGTCACTTCCACATAATCAAACACGAATCCTCATATCAACAAGGCCTGAGATTCTAACTAGCTCATAA
CAACTTAGCCAATAGTTACTTGAGACTACCAAATGTATGTAGAACTAAAGACTAAGGGACAGAGAGTTCG
TCTAAACAGGTGAATCTAGTCGTTGTTATCTAATAAACAATTCAGCCCCAAATGCAGAACACACATAGAG
CTCTCTATTGATTCAAATTACGATCTGATACTGATAACGTCTAGATTTTTAGGGTTAAAGCAATCAATCA
CCTGACGATTCAAGGTGGTTGGATCATGACGATTCCAGAAAACATCAAGCAAGCTCTCAAAGCTACACTC
TTTGGGATCATACTGAACTCTAACAACCTCGTTATGTCCCGTAGTGCCAGTACAGACATCCTCGTAACTC
GGATTGTGCACGATGCCATGGCTATACCCAACCTCGGTCTTGGTCACACCAGGAACTCTCTGGTAAGCTA
GCTCCACTCCCCAGAAACAACCGGCGCCAAATTGCGCGAATTGCTGACCTGAAGACGGAACATCATCGTC
GGGTCCTTGGGCGATTGCGGCGGAAGATGGGTCAGCTTGGGCTTGAGGACGAGACCCGAATCCGAGTCTG
TTGAAAAGGTTGTTCATTGGGGATTTGTATACGGAGATTGGTCGTCGAGAGGTTTGAGGGAAAGGACAAA
TGGGTTTGGCTCTGGAGAAAGAGAGTGCGGCTTTAGAGAGAGAATTGAGAGGTTTAGAGAGAGATGCGGC
GGCGATGAGCGGAGGAGAGACGACGAGGACCTGCATTATCAAAGCAGTGACGTGGTGAAATTTGGAACTT
TTAAGAGGCAGATAGATTTATTATTTGTATCCATTTTCTTCATTGTTCTAGAATGTCGCGGAACAAATTT
TAAAACTAAATCCTAAATTTTTCTAATTTTGTTGCCAATAGTGGATATGTGGGCCGTATAGAAGGAATCT
ATTGAAGGCCCAAACCCATACTGACGAGCCCAAAGGTTCGTTTTGCGTTTTATGTTTCGGTTCGATGCCA
ACGCCACATTCTGAGCTAGGCAAAAAACAAACGTGTCTTTGAATAGACTCCTCTCGTTAACACATGCAGC
GGCTGCATGGTGACGCCATTAACACGTGGCCTACAATTGCATGATGTCTCCATTGACACGTGACTTCTCG
TCTCCTTTCTTAATATATCTAACAAACACTCCTACCTCTTCCAAAATATATACACATCTTTTTGATCAAT
CTCTCATTCAAAATCTCATTCTCTCTAGTAAACAAGAACAAAAAAATGGCGGATACAGCTAGAGGAACCC
ATCACGATATCATCGGCAGAGACCAGTACCCGATGATGGGCCGAGACCGAGACCAGTACCAGATGTCCGG
ACGAGGATCTGACTACTCCAAGTCTAGGCAGATTGCTAAAGCTGCAACTGCTGTCACAGCTGGTGGTTCC
CTCCTTGTTCTCTCCAGCCTTACCCTTGTTGGAACTGTCATAGCTTTGACTGTTGCAACACCTCTGCTCG
TTATCTTCAGCCCAATCCTTGTCCCGGCTCTCATCACAGTTGCACTCCTCATCACCGGTTTTCTTTCCTC
TGGAGGGTTTGGCATTGCCGCTATAACCGTTTTCTCTTGGATTTACAAGTAAGCACACATTTATCATCTT
ACTTCATAATTTTGTGCAATATGTGCATGCATGTGTTGAGCCAGTAGCTTTGGATCAATTTTTTTGGTCG
AATAACAAATGTAACAATAAGAAATTGCAAATTCTAGGGAACATTTGGTTAACTAAATACGAAATTTGAC
CTAGCTAGCTTGAATGTGTCTGTGTATATCATCTATATAGGTAAAATGCTTGGTATGATACCTATTGATT
GTGAATAGGTACGCAACGGGAGAGCACCCACAGGGATCAGACAAGTTGGACAGTGCAAGGATGAAGTTGG
GAAGCAAAGCTCAGGATCTGAAAGACAGAGCTCAGTACTACGGACAGCAACATACTGGTGGGGAACATGA
CCGTGACCGTACTCGTGGTGGCCAGCACACTACTATGGTGAGCAAGGGCGAGGAGCTGTTCACCGGGGTG
GTGCCCATCCTGGTCGAGCTGGACGGCGACGTAAACGGCCACAAGTTCAGCGTGTCCGGCGAGGGCGAGG
GCGATGCCACCTACGGCAAGCTGACCCTGAAGTTCATCTGCACCACCGGCAAGCTGCCCGTGCCCTGGCC
CACCCTCGTGACCACCCTGACCTACGGCGTGCAGTGCTTCAGCCGCTACCCCGACCACATGAAGCAGCAC
GACTTCTTCAAGTCCGCCATGCCCGAAGGCTACGTCCAGGAGCGCACCATCTTCTTCAAGGACGACGGCA
ACTACAAGACCCGCGCCGAGGTGAAGTTCGAGGGCGACACCCTGGTGAACCGCATCGAGCTGAAGGGCAT
CGACTTCAAGGAGGACGGCAACATCCTGGGGCACAAGCTGGAGTACAACTACAACAGCCACAACGTCTAT
ATCATGGCCGACAAGCAGAAGAACGGCATCAAGGTGAACTTCAAGATCCGCCACAACATCGAGGACGGCA
GCGTGCAGCTCGCCGACCACTACCAGCAGAACACCCCCATCGGCGACGGCCCCGTGCTGCTGCCCGACAA
CCACTACCTGAGCACCCAGTCCGCCCTGAGCAAAGACCCCAACGAGAAGCGCGATCACATGGTCCTGCTG
GAGTTCGTGACCGCCGCCGGGATCACTCTCGGCATGGACGAGCTGTACAAGTGATCTAGTAACATAGATG
AACCGCGCGCGATAATTTATCCTAGTTTGCGCGCTATATTTTGTTTTCTATCGCGTATTAAATGTATAAT
TGCGGGACTCTAATCATAAAAACCCATCTCATAAATAACGTCATGCATTACATGTTAATTATTACATGCT
TAACGTAATTCAACAGAAATTATATGATAATCATCGCAAGACCGGCAACAGGATTCAATCTTAAGAAACT
TTATTGCCAAATGTTTGAACGATGAAGCTTGGCACTGGCCGTCGTTTTACAACGTCGTGACTGGGAAAAC
CCTGGCGTTACCCAACTTAATCGCCTTGCAGCACATCCCCCTTTCGCCAGCTGGCGTAATAGCGAAGAGG
CCCGCACCGATCGCCCTTCCCAACAGTTGCGCAGCCTGAATGGCGAATGAGCTTGAGCTTGGATCAGATT
GTCGTTTCCCGCCTTCAGTTTAAACTATCAGTGTTTGACAGGATATATTGGCGGGTAAACCTAAGAGAAA
AGAGCGTTTATTAGAATAATCGGATATTTAAAAGGGCGTGAAAAGGTTTATCCGTTCGTCCATTTGTATG
TGCATGCCAACCACAGGGTTCCCCTCGGGATCAAAGTACTTTAAAGTACTTTAAAGTACTTTAA
Features (pLannotate 1.2.2; 32 found; start..end, strand, type, name):
    226..627     +  CDS            Y4CG_SINFN (fragment): Protein inferred from homology: Swiss-Prot protein existence level 3. From Sinorhizobium fredii (strain NBRC 101917 / NGR234).
   1187..1816    +  CDS            pVS1 StaA: stability protein from the Pseudomonas plasmid pVS1 (Heeb et al., 2000)
   2245..3318    +  CDS            pVS1 RepA: replication protein from the Pseudomonas plasmid pVS1 (Heeb et al., 2000)
   3384..3578    +  rep_origin     pVS1 oriV: origin of replication for the Pseudomonas plasmid pVS1 (Heeb et al., 2000)
   3781..3820    +  CDS            rop (fragment): Rop protein, which maintains plasmids at low copy number; rop
   3922..4062    +  misc_feature   bom: basis of mobility region from pBR322
   4248..4836    -  rep_origin     ori: high-copy-number ColE1/pMB1/pBR322/pUC origin of replication
   5082..5869    -  CDS            SmR (fragment): aminoglycoside adenylyltransferase (Murphy, 1985); aadA; confers resistance to spectinomycin and streptomycin
   5880..5936    -  CDS            GmR (fragment): gentamycin acetyltransferase; aacC1; confers resistance to gentamycin
   6112..6135    -  promoter       Pc promoter (fragment): intI1 (promoter lies within the coding sequence); class 1 integron promoter
   6394..6418    +  misc_feature   LB T-DNA repeat: left border repeat from nopaline C58 T-DNA
   6494..6582    +  CDS            lacI (fragment): lac repressor; lacI; The lac repressor binds to the lac operator to inhibit transcription in E. coli. This inhibition can be relieved by adding lactose or isopropyl-β-D-thiogalactopyranoside (IPTG).
   6595..6616    +  protein_bind   CAP binding site: CAP binding activates transcription in the presence of cAMP. E. coli catabolite activator protein
   6631..6661    +  promoter       lac promoter: promoter for the E. coli lac operon
   6665..6687    +  protein_bind   lac operator (fragment): The lac repressor binds to the lac operator to inhibit transcription in E. coli. This inhibition can be relieved by adding lactose or isopropyl-β-D-thiogalactopyranoside (IPTG). lac repressor encoded by lacI
   8127..8146    +  CDS            2xFLAG (fragment): two tandem FLAG® epitope tags
   8202..12302   +  CDS            cas9: CAS9_STRP1 - Also known as csn1 From Streptococcus pyogenes serotype M1.
  12360..12992   +  terminator     E9 terminator: terminator and polyadenylation signal from the pea rbcS-E9 gene
  13018..13142   +  protein_bind   attR1: mutant version of attR; recombination site for the Gateway® LR reaction LR Clonase™
  13167..13197   +  promoter       lac UV5 promoter: E. coli lac promoter with an "up" mutation
  13221..13250   +  promoter       cat promoter (fragment): promoter of the E. coli cat gene encoding chloramphenicol acetyltransferase
  13251..13931   +  CDS            CmR: chloramphenicol acetyltransferase confers resistance to chloramphenicol
  14088..14246   +  CDS            ccdA (fragment): CCDA_ECO57 - Also known as H, letA. Experimental evidence at protein level: Swiss-Prot protein existence level 1. Antitoxin component of a type II toxin-antitoxin (TA) system which inhibits the post-segregational killing (PSK) of plasmid-free cells, also referred to as a plasmid addiction system. Binds to and blocks the activity of CcdB; will also remove bound CcdB protein from the CcdB-GyrA complex by forming a CcdA-CcdB complex, a process termed rejuvenation. Functions as a transcriptional corepressor for the ccdAB operon, repression also requires CcdB (By similarity). From Escherichia coli
  14251..14556   +  CDS            ccdB: CcdB, a bacterial toxin that poisons DNA gyrase; ccdB; Plasmids containing the ccdB gene cannot be propagated in standard E. coli strains.
  14597..14721   -  protein_bind   attR2: mutant version of attR; recombination site for the Gateway® LR reaction LR Clonase™
  14798..14833   +  misc_feature   MCS (fragment): pUC18/19 multiple cloning site
  15192..15716   -  CDS            MSR4 (fragment): MSRA4_ARATH - Also known as PMSR, PMSR4. Experimental evidence at protein level: Swiss-Prot protein existence level 1. Catalyzes the reduction of methionine sulfoxide (MetSO) to methionine in proteins. Plays a protective role against oxidative stress by restoring activity to proteins that have been inactivated by methionine oxidation. Prevents the methionine sulfoxidation of the heat shock protein HSP21 and its subsequent inactivation. MSRA family specifically reduces the MetSO S-enantiomer. From Arabidopsis thaliana (Mouse-ear cress).
  16258..16974   +  CDS            OLEO2_BRANA: Experimental evidence at protein level: Swiss-Prot protein existence level 1. May have a structural role to stabilize the lipid body during desiccation of the seed by preventing coalescence of the oil. Probably interacts with both lipid and phospholipid moieties of lipid bodies. May also provide recognition signals for specific lipase anchorage in lipolysis during seedling growth. From Brassica napus (Rape).
  16975..17691   +  CDS            EGFP: EGFP is a basic (constitutively fluorescent) green fluorescent protein published in 1996, derived from Aequorea victoria. It is reported to be a rapidly-maturing weak dimer with moderate acid sensitivity.
  17693..17943   -  terminator     NOS terminator: nopaline synthase terminator and poly(A) signal
  17953..18107   +  CDS            lacZα (fragment): LacZα fragment of β-galactosidase; lacZ fragment
  18166..18190   +  misc_feature   RB T-DNA repeat: right border repeat from nopaline C58 T-DNA
