[The description below was written by a language model from this plasmid's Addgene catalogue record and pLannotate feature annotations shown in this document.]
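Description:
pRU54 is an 18.3 kb plant binary CRISPR/Cas9 vector built on the pDe-CAS9 backbone. It serves as the final destination plasmid for a single Gateway LR reaction and comes from a toolkit developed for rapid generation of multiple Arabidopsis mutants. Outside the T-DNA, the backbone carries a high-copy ColE1/pUC-type origin with the pBR322 bom site for E. coli. It also has the pVS1 oriV, RepA and StaA functions, which normally support replication and stable maintenance in Agrobacterium. An aadA gene confers spectinomycin resistance. Because the unrecombined Gateway cassette contains the gyrase toxin gene ccdB together with a chloramphenicol resistance gene, the empty vector is maintained in a ccdB-tolerant strain under both chloramphenicol and spectinomycin selection.

Three modules lie between the nopaline-type left and right T-DNA borders. The first is a Streptococcus pyogenes Cas9 coding sequence, preceded by a detected FLAG-tag fragment and terminated by the pea rbcS-E9 terminator. The catalogue entry states that it is driven by the EC1.2 promoter, which is generally known as an egg-cell-specific promoter, although the feature table does not annotate this promoter. The second module is the attR1–CmR–ccdB–attR2 cassette. An LR reaction replaces it with the contents of an entry clone, presumably guide RNA expression units given the multiplex assembly context, and loss of ccdB counter-selects non-recombinants. The third is the FastGreen seed marker, an oleosin–EGFP fusion followed by a NOS terminator annotated on the opposite strand. The oleosin part was matched by the annotation software to a Brassica napus oleosin. The fusion makes transgenic seeds fluoresce green, so transformants can be picked and Cas9-free segregants identified later without antibiotic or herbicide selection. The promoter for this marker is not explicitly annotated.
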