Addgene plasmid #167680: pRU54
Purpose: Final destination vector for single Gateway LR reaction
Depositing lab: Niko Geldner. Depositing organization: Universite de Lausanne (UNIL). Publication: Combined fluorescent seed selection and multiplex CRISPR/Cas9 assembly for fast generation of multiple Arabidopsis mutants. Ursache R, Fujita S, Denervaud Tendon V, Geldner N. Plant Methods. 2021 Oct 30;17(1):111. doi: 10.1186/s13007-021-00811-9. PubMed 34717688.
Backbone
  Vector backbone: pDe-CAS9
  Vector type: CRISPR
  Selectable markers: FastGreen seed selection
Growth in bacteria
  Bacterial resistance: Chloramphenicol and Spectinomycin, 25 & 50 μg/mL
  Growth temperature: 37°C
  Growth strain: ccdB Survival
  Copy number: High Copy
Gene/Insert
  Gene/Insert name: pEC1.2::spCas9
  Species: Streptococcus pyogenes
  Cloning method: Gateway Cloning
  Sequencing primers: 5′ gcggataacaatttcacacaggaaacag; 3′ gcttgcatgcctgcaggtcgactct
Terms and licenses: Academic/Nonprofit Terms; Industry Terms: Not Available to Industry
Depositor comments: In addition to Cas9 cassette, attR1-attR2 Gateway recombination sites together with ccdB cassette are present. Please visit https://www.biorxiv.org/content/10.1101/2021.05.20.444986v1 for bioRxiv preprint.
How to cite: pRU54 was a gift from Niko Geldner (Addgene plasmid # 167680 ; http://n2t.net/addgene:167680 ; RRID:Addgene_167680)
